>Addgene plasmid #176783 | pEE026 | addgene full sequence | sequence record 349192 | Addgene NGS Result
GCGCCAGGGTGGTTTTTCTTTTCACCAGTGAGACGGGCAACAGCTGATTGCCCTTCACCGCCTGGCCCTG
AGAGAGTTGCAGCAAGCGGTCCACGCTGGTTTGCCCCAGCAGGCGAAAATCCTGTTTGATGGTGGTTAAC
GGCGGGATATAACATGAGCTGTCTTCGGTATCGTCGTATCCCACTACCGAGATATCCGCACCAACGCGCA
GCCCGGACTCGGTAATGGCGCGCATTGCGCCCAGCGCCATCTGATCGTTGGCAACCAGCATCGCAGTGGG
AACGATGCCCTCATTCAGCATTTGCATGGTTTGTTGAAAACCGGACATGGCACTCCAGTCGCCTTCCCGT
TCCGCTATCGGCTGAATTTGATTGCGAGTGAGATATTTATGCCAGCCAGCCAGACGCAGACGCGCCGAGA
CAGAACTTAATGGGCCCGCTAACAGCGCGATTTGCTGGTGACCCAATGCGACCAGATGCTCCACGCCCAG
TCGCGTACCGTCTTCATGGGAGAAAATAATACTGTTGATGGGTGTCTGGTCAGAGACATCAAGAAATAAC
GCCGGAACATTAGTGCAGGCAGCTTCCACAGCAATGGCATCCTGGTCATCCAGCGGATAGTTAATGATCA
GCCCACTGACGCGTTGCGCGAGAAGATTGTGCACCGCCGCTTTACAGGCTTCGACGCCGCTTCGTTCTAC
CATCGACACCACCACGCTGGCACCCAGTTGATCGGCGCGAGATTTAATCGCCGCGACAATTTGCGACGGC
GCGTGCAGGGCCAGACTGGAGGTGGCAACGCCAATCAGCAACGACTGTTTGCCCGCCAGTTGTTGTGCCA
CGCGGTTGGGAATGTAATTCAGCTCCGCCATCGCCGCTTCCACTTTTTCCCGCGTTTTCGCAGAAACGTG
GCTGGCCTGGTTCACCACGCGGGAAACGGTCTGATAAGAGACACCGGCATACTCTGCGACATCGTATAAC
GTTACTGGTTTCACATTCACCACCCTGAATTGACTCTCTTCCGGGCGCTATCATGCCATACCGCGAAAGG
TTTTGCGCCATTCGATGGTGTCCGGGATCTCGACGCTCTCCCTTATGCGACTCCTGCATTAGGAAGCAGC
CCAGTAGTAGGTTGAGGCCGTTGAGCACCGCCGCCGCAAGGAATGGTGCATGCAAGGAGATGGCGCCCAA
CAGTCCCCCGGCCACGGGGCCTGCCACCATACCCACGCCGAAACAAGCGCTCATGAGCCCGAAGTGGCGA
GCCCGATCTTCCCCATCGGTGATGTCGGCGATATAGGCGCCAGCAACCGCACCTGTGGCGCCGGTGATGC
CGGCCACGATGCGTCCGGCGTAGAGGATCGAGATCTCGATCCCGCGAAATTAATACGACTCACTATAGGG
GAATTGTGAGCGGATAACAATTCCCCTCTAGAAATAATTTTGTTTAACTTTAAGAAGGAGATATACATAT
GATCTGGTATCCGGCTGTTCGTGTCCGTGGCCAACCGCAGCGTACCACGTACCAGTACGGCCCACTGATT
GGGGAAGGACGTGCATATCGCGACGCGCCGGCAGATCTGCGCGGCGCCCCATACCCGTTACTGATCTTCT
CTCACGGTCTGGGTGGTGCGCGTATCCAGTCCGTGTTCTACGCAGAGCACCTGGCAAGCCATGGTTTCGT
CGTTATGGCGGCCGATCACACGGGTTCGACTTTTGCTGACCTGCTGCGTGGCCGTGCGGATAGCATCCTG
GAATCGTTCGCCCGCCGCCCGCTGGAAATCCTGCGTCAGATTGAATACGCGGCAGCGTTAAACGCAGACG
ACGATACGCTGCGTGGCGCGATCGATGCAGAGACCGTCGGCGTAACAGGCCACTCTTTTGGCGGTTACAC
TGCCCTCGCGGCCGCAGGTGCTCAACTGAATATCAATGCGATCCGTGAAGGTTGTGAAAGCGGCAAACTG
CCGGAACAGCAGTGTCTGTTTGTACGCTCCGAAGAAATCATCTGGCGTGCACGTGGCCTGTCTGCCGCCC
CTGAAGGCCTGTATCCGCCGACGACTGACCCGCGCATCAAAGCTGTTGTGGCACTGGCGCCGTCGTCTGC
ACCGACCTTCGGTGAAGCAGGTGCCGCTGCTCTTCGTGTACCGCTGATGATCATTGTAGGTTCTAAAGAC
CAAGCCACCCCGCCGGAGCGCGATTCCTATCCGATCTACCAGAGCGTGTCCTCTGCTCAGAAAGCGCTGG
TAGTCTTCGAAAACGCTGGTCATTATATCTTCGTGGAACAGTGCGTCCCGGCTTTGATTGCACTGGGTCG
TTTCGAACAGTGCTCTGACCTAGTATGGGACATGCAGCGTGCTCACGATCTGATTAATCACTTCGCGACT
GCCTTCTTTCTGCACGCCCTGAAAGGTGATCCGGCGGCCAAAGCGGCGCTGGACCCGACTGCGGTTCAGT
TCATCGGCATCACTTACCGCCGTGACGGCGCTTGGCTCGAGCACCACCACCACCACCACTGAGATCCGGC
TGCTAACAAAGCCCGAAAGGAAGCTGAGTTGGCTGCTGCCACCGCTGAGCAATAACTAGCATAACCCCTT
GGGGCCTCTAAACGGGTCTTGAGGGGTTTTTTGCTGAAAGGAGGAACTATATCCGGATTGGCGAATGGG
[124 nt withheld, positions 2660-2783]
C
[91 nt withheld, positions 2785-2875]
A
[49 nt withheld, positions 2877-2925]
CCTTTGACGTTGGAGTCCACGTTCTTT
[37 nt withheld, positions 2953-2989]
ACCCTATCTCGGTCTATTCTTTTGATTTATAAGGGATTTTGCCGATTTCGGCCTATTGGTTAAAAAATGA
GCTGATTTAACAAAAATTTAACGCGAATTTTAACAAAATATTAACGCTTACAATTTAGGTGGCACTTTTC
GGGGAAATGTGCGCGGAACCCCTATTTGTTTATTTTTCTAAATACATTCAAATATGTATCCGCTCATGAG
ACAATAACCCTGATAAATGCTTCAATAATATTGAAAAAGGAAGAGTATGAGTATTCAACATTTCCGTGTC
GCCCTTATTCCCTTTTTTGCGGCATTTTGCCTTCCTGTTTTTGCTCACCCAGAAACGCTGGTGAAAGTAA
AAGATGCTGAAGATCAGTTGGGTGCACGAGTGGGTTACATCGAACTGGATCTCAACAGCGGTAAGATCCT
TGAGAGTTTTCGCCCCGAAGAACGTTTTCCAATGATGAGCACTTTTAAAGTTCTGCTATGTGGCGCGGTA
TTATCCCGTATTGACGCCGGGCAAGAGCAACTCGGTCGCCGCATACACTATTCTCAGAATGACTTGGTTG
AGTACTCACCAGTCACAGAAAAGCATCTTACGGATGGCATGACAGTAAGAGAATTATGCAGTGCTGCCAT
AACCATGAGTGATAACACTGCGGCCAACTTACTTCTGACAACGATCGGAGGACCGAAGGAGCTAACCGCT
TTTTTGCACAACATGGGGGATCATGTAACTCGCCTTGATCGTTGGGAACCGGAGCTGAATGAAGCCATAC
CAAACGACGAGCGTGACACCACGATGCCTGCAGCAATGGCAACAACGTTGCGCAAACTATTAACTGGCGA
ACTACTTACTCTAGCTTCCCGGCAACAATTAATAGACTGGATGGAGGCGGATAAAGTTGCAGGACCACTT
CTGCGCTCGGCCCTTCCGGCTGGCTGGTTTATTGCTGATAAATCTGGAGCCGGTGAGCGTGGGTCTCGCG
GTATCATTGCAGCACTGGGGCCAGATGGTAAGCCCTCCCGTATCGTAGTTATCTACACGACGGGGAGTCA
GGCAACTATGGATGAACGAAATAGACAGATCGCTGAGATAGGTGCCTCACTGATTAAGCATTGGTAACTG
TCAGACCAAGTTTACTCATATATACTTTAGATTGATTTAAAACTTCATTTTTAATTTAAAAGGATCTAGG
TGAAGATCCTTTTTGATAATCTCATGACCAAAATCCCTTAACGTGAGTTTTCGTTCCACTGAGCGTCAGA
CCCCGTAGAAAAGATCAAAGGATCTTCTTGAGATCCTTTTTTTCTGCGCGTAATCTGCTGCTTGCAAACA
AAAAAACCACCGCTACCAGCGGTGGTTTGTTTGCCGGATCAAGAGCTACCAACTCTTTTTCCGAAGGTAA
CTGGCTTCAGCAGAGCGCAGATACCAAATACTGTCCTTCTAGTGTAGCCGTAGTTAGGCCACCACTTCAA
GAACTCTGTAGCACCGCCTACATACCTCGCTCTGCTAATCCTGTTACCAGTGGCTGCTGCCAGTGGCGAT
AAGTCGTGTCTTACCGGGTTGGACTCAAGACGATAGTTACCGGATAAGGCGCAGCGGTCGGGCTGAACGG
GGGGTTCGTGCACACAGCCCAGCTTGGAGCGAACGACCTACACCGAACTGAGATACCTACAGCGTGAGCT
ATGAGAAAGCGCCACGCTTCCCGAAGGGAGAAAGGCGGACAGGTATCCGGTAAGCGGCAGGGTCGGAACA
GGAGAGCGCACGAGGGAGCTTCCAGGGGGAAACGCCTGGTATCTTTATAGTCCTGTCGGGTTTCGCCACC
TCTGACTTGAGCGTCGATTTTTGTGATGCTCGTCAGGGGGGCGGAGCCTATGGAAAAACGCCAGCAACGC
GGCCTTTTTACGGTTCCTGGCCTTTTGCTGGCCTTTTGCTCACATGTTCTTTCCTGCGTTATCCCCTGAT
TCTGTGGATAACCGTATTACCGCCTTTGAGTGAGCTGATACCGCTCGCCGCAGCCGAACGACCGAGCGCA
GCGAGTCAGTGAGCGAGGAAGCGGAAGAGCGCCTGATGCGGTATTTTCTCCTTACGCATCTGTGCGGTAT
TTCACACCGCAATGGTGCACTCTCAGTACAATCTGCTCTGATGCCGCATAGTTAAGCCAGTATACACTCC
GCTATCGCTACGTGACTGGGTCATGGCTGCGCCCCGACACCCGCCAACACCCGCTGACGCGCCCTGACGG
GCTTGTCTGCTCCCGGCATCCGCTTACAGACAAGCTGTGACCGTCTCCGGGAGCTGCATGTGTCAGAGGT
TTTCACCGTCATCACCGAAACGCGCGAGGCAGCTGCGGTAAAGCTCATCAGCGTGGTCGTGAAGCGATTC
ACAGATGTCTGCCTGTTCATCCGCGTCCAGCTCGTTGAGTTTCTCCAGAAGCGTTAATGTCTGGCTTCTG
ATAAAGCGGGCCATGTTAAGGGCGGTTTTTTCCTGTTTGGTCACTGATGCCTCCGTGTAAGGGGGATTTC
TGTTCATGGGGGTAATGATACCGATGAAACGAGAGAGGATGCTCACGATACGGGTTACTGATGATGAACA
TGCCCGGTTACTGGAACGTTGTGAGGGTAAACAACTGGCGGTATGGATGCGGCGGGACCAGAGAAAAATC
ACTCAGGGTCAATGCCAGCGCTTCGTTAATACAGATGTAGGTGTTCCACAGGGTAGCCAGCAGCATCCTG
CGATGCAGATCCGGAACATAATGGTGCAGGGCGCTGACTTCCGCGTTTCCAGACTTTACGAAACACGGAA
ACCGAAGACCATTCATGTTGTTGCTCAGGTCGCAGACGTTTTGCAGCAGCAGTCGCTTCACGTTCGCTCG
CGTATCGGTGATTCATTCTGCTAACCAGTAAGGCAACCCCGCCAGCCTAGCCGGGTCCTCAACGACAGGA
GCACGATCATGCGCACCCGTGGGGCCGCCATGCCGGCGATAATGGCCTGCTTCTCGCCGAAACGTTTGGT
GGCGGGACCAGTGACGAAGGCTTGAGCGAGGGCGTGCAAGATTCCGAATACCGCAAGCGACAGGCCGATC
ATCGTCGCGCTCCAGCGAAAGCGGTCCTCGCCGAAAATGACCCAGAGCGCTGCCGGCACCTGTCCTACGA
GTTGCATGATAAAGAAGACAGTCATAAGTGCGGCGACGATAGTCATGCCCCGCGCCCACCGGAAGGAGCT
GACTGGGTTGAAGGCTCTCAAGGGCATCGGTCGAGATCCCGGTGCCTAATGAGTGAGCTAACTTACATTA
ATTGCGTTGCGCTCACTGCCCGCTTTCCAGTCGGGAAACCTGTCGTGCCAGCTGCATTAATGAATCGGCC
AACGCGCGGGGAGAGGCGGTTTGCGTATTGG
Features (pLannotate 1.2.2; 18 found; start..end, strand, type, name):
    995..1072    -  promoter       lacI promoter: lacI
   1080..1359    -  CDS            TcR (fragment): tetracycline efflux protein; tet; confers resistance to tetracycline
   1381..1399    +  promoter       T7 promoter: promoter for bacteriophage T7 RNA polymerase
   1400..1424    +  protein_bind   lac operator: The lac repressor binds to the lac operator to inhibit transcription in E. coli. This inhibition can be relieved by adding lactose or isopropyl-β-D-thiogalactopyranoside (IPTG). lac repressor encoded by lacI
   1439..1461    +  RBS            RBS: efficient ribosome binding site from bacteriophage T7 gene 10 (Olins and Rangwala, 1989)
   2492..2509    +  CDS            9xHis (fragment): 9xHis affinity tag
   2519..2568    +  CDS            SET1 (fragment): solubility-enhancement tag derived from T7 phage gene 10B
   2576..2623    +  terminator     T7 terminator: transcription terminator for bacteriophage T7 RNA polymerase
   2660..3088    +  rep_origin     f1 ori (sequence partly withheld): f1 bacteriophage origin of replication; arrow indicates direction of (+) strand synthesis
   3141..3245    +  promoter       AmpR promoter: bla
   3246..4106    +  CDS            AmpR: β-lactamase; bla; confers resistance to ampicillin, carbenicillin, and related antibiotics
   4277..4865    +  rep_origin     ori: high-copy-number ColE1/pMB1/pBR322/pUC origin of replication
   5051..5190    -  misc_feature   bom: basis of mobility region from pBR322
   5292..5483    -  CDS            rop: Rop protein, which maintains plasmids at low copy number; rop
   5500..5880    +  CDS            YPB1_ECOLX: Protein predicted: Swiss-Prot protein existence level 4. From Escherichia coli.
   5952..6243    -  CDS            TcR (fragment): tetracycline efflux protein; tet; confers resistance to tetracycline
   6258..6279    -  protein_bind   CAP binding site: CAP binding activates transcription in the presence of cAMP. E. coli catabolite activator protein
   6292..994     -  CDS            lacI (across the origin): lac repressor; lacI; The lac repressor binds to the lac operator to inhibit transcription in E. coli. This inhibition can be relieved by adding lactose or isopropyl-β-D-thiogalactopyranoside (IPTG).
