[The description below was written by a language model from this plasmid's Addgene catalogue record and pLannotate feature annotations shown in this document.]
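Description:
pEE026 is a bacterial expression plasmid built on the pET21b(+) backbone that carries a codon-optimized gene for a putative thermophilic poly(ethylene terephthalate) (PET) hydrolase. The insert of about 1 kb, designated "303", derives from an environmental (metagenomic) sample rather than a cultured organism. It was cloned between the NdeI and XhoI sites so that the coding sequence reads through into the backbone's C-terminal 6xHis tag. The annotation software labels this short histidine run as a fragment of a longer His tag, and the hydrolase coding sequence itself is not annotated. It presumably occupies the unlabelled interval between the ribosome binding site and the His tag.

Expression follows the standard pET arrangement. A T7 promoter is followed immediately by a lac operator and the efficient T7 gene 10 ribosome binding site, with a T7 terminator downstream of the tag. The plasmid also carries lacI with its own promoter, so the lac repressor holds transcription off until IPTG or lactose is added. Production requires a host that supplies T7 RNA polymerase. The plasmid replicates from a ColE1/pBR322-type origin, with the adjacent bom and rop elements retained. The catalogue lists it as high copy, although rop normally moderates copy number. Selection is by ampicillin through β-lactamase, and an f1 origin allows single-stranded DNA production. The tetracycline resistance fragments in the table are nonfunctional remnants of the pBR322 lineage. The construct is intended for recombinant production and His-tag affinity purification of the candidate enzyme, as part of a survey of naturally occurring thermotolerant PET hydrolase scaffolds.
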