Addgene plasmid #176783: pEE026
Purpose: Encodes codon optimized putative thermophilic PET hydrolase enzyme for bacterial expression
Depositing lab: Gregg Beckham. Depositing organization: National Laboratory of the Rockies (NLR). Publication: Sourcing thermotolerant poly(ethylene terephthalate) hydrolase scaffolds from natural diversity. Erickson E, Gado JE, Avilan L, Bratti F, Brizendine RK, Cox PA, Gill R, Graham R, Kim DJ, Konig G, Michener WE, Poudel S, Ramirez KJ, Shakespeare TJ, Zahn M, Boyd ES, Payne CM, DuBois JL, Pickford AR, Beckham GT, McGeehan JE. Nat Commun. 2022 Dec 21;13(1):7850. doi: 10.1038/s41467-022-35237-x. PubMed 36543766.
Backbone
  Vector backbone: pET21b(+)
  Backbone manufacturer: EMD Biosciences
  Backbone size w/o insert (bp): 5366
  Vector type: Bacterial Expression
Growth in bacteria
  Bacterial resistance: Ampicillin, 100 μg/mL
  Growth temperature: 37°C
  Growth strain: DH5alpha
  Copy number: High Copy
Gene/Insert
  Gene/Insert name: 303 (alt name: Environmental sample YNPsite16_CeleraDRAFT_248770)
  Species: Environmental sample
  Insert size (bp): 1014
  Promoter: T7
  Tag / fusion protein: 6xHis (C terminal on backbone)
  Cloning method: Restriction Enzyme; 5′ cloning site NdeI (unknown if destroyed); 3′ cloning site XhoI (unknown if destroyed)
  Sequencing primers: 5′ T7 For; 3′ T7 Rev
Terms and licenses: Academic/Nonprofit Terms; Industry Terms: Not Available to Industry
Depositor comments: Accession Number YNPsite16_CeleraDRAFT_248770
How to cite: pEE026 was a gift from Gregg Beckham (Addgene plasmid # 176783 ; http://n2t.net/addgene:176783 ; RRID:Addgene_176783)
