>Addgene plasmid #176783 | pEE026 | depositor partial sequence | sequence record 342621 | Insert (including NdeI and XhoI sites)
CATATGATCTGGTATCCGGCTGTTCGTGTCCGTGGCCAACCGCAGCGTACCACGTACCAGTACGGCCCAC
TGATTGGGGAAGGACGTGCATATCGCGACGCGCCGGCAGATCTGCGCGGCGCCCCATACCCGTTACTGAT
CTTCTCTCACGGTCTGGGTGGTGCGCGTATCCAGTCCGTGTTCTACGCAGAGCACCTGGCAAGCCATGGT
TTCGTCGTTATGGCGGCCGATCACACGGGTTCGACTTTTGCTGACCTGCTGCGTGGCCGTGCGGATAGCA
TCCTGGAATCGTTCGCCCGCCGCCCGCTGGAAATCCTGCGTCAGATTGAATACGCGGCAGCGTTAAACGC
AGACGACGATACGCTGCGTGGCGCGATCGATGCAGAGACCGTCGGCGTAACAGGCCACTCTTTTGGCGGT
TACACTGCCCTCGCGGCCGCAGGTGCTCAACTGAATATCAATGCGATCCGTGAAGGTTGTGAAAGCGGCA
AACTGCCGGAACAGCAGTGTCTGTTTGTACGCTCCGAAGAAATCATCTGGCGTGCACGTGGCCTGTCTGC
CGCCCCTGAAGGCCTGTATCCGCCGACGACTGACCCGCGCATCAAAGCTGTTGTGGCACTGGCGCCGTCG
TCTGCACCGACCTTCGGTGAAGCAGGTGCCGCTGCTCTTCGTGTACCGCTGATGATCATTGTAGGTTCTA
AAGACCAAGCCACCCCGCCGGAGCGCGATTCCTATCCGATCTACCAGAGCGTGTCCTCTGCTCAGAAAGC
GCTGGTAGTCTTCGAAAACGCTGGTCATTATATCTTCGTGGAACAGTGCGTCCCGGCTTTGATTGCACTG
GGTCGTTTCGAACAGTGCTCTGACCTAGTATGGGACATGCAGCGTGCTCACGATCTGATTAATCACTTCG
CGACTGCCTTCTTTCTGCACGCCCTGAAAGGTGATCCGGCGGCCAAAGCGGCGCTGGACCCGACTGCGGT
TCAGTTCATCGGCATCACTTACCGCCGTGACGGCGCTTGGCTCGAG
